Addgene plasmid #41266: TAL3092
Depositing lab: Keith Joung. Depositing organization: Massachusetts General Hospital. Publication: Targeted gene disruption in somatic zebrafish cells using engineered TALENs. Sander JD, Cade L, Khayter C, Reyon D, Peterson RT, Joung JK, Yeh JR. Nat Biotechnol. 2011 Aug 5;29(8):697-8. doi: 10.1038/nbt.1934. PubMed 21822241.
Backbone
  Vector backbone: JDS71
  Backbone manufacturer: Addgene plasmid #32287
  Backbone size w/o insert (bp): 6447
  Vector type: Mammalian Expression ; T7
Growth in bacteria
  Bacterial resistance: Ampicillin, 100 μg/mL
  Growth temperature: 37°C
  Growth strain: XL1 Blue
  Copy number: High Copy
Gene/Insert
  Gene/Insert name: ZebrafishCommunity-gopc-Left (alt name: gopc)
  Species: D. rerio (zebrafish)
  Insert size (bp): 1640
  Entrez Gene: gopc (a.k.a. fe38f01, MGC65853, zgc:56254, zgc:65853, wu:fe38f01)
  Promoter: CMV
  Tag / fusion protein: 3X Flag (N terminal on backbone); WT FOKI (C terminal on backbone)
  Cloning method: Restriction Enzyme; 5′ cloning site N/A (destroyed during cloning); 3′ cloning site N/A (destroyed during cloning)
  Sequencing primers: 5′ CMV-F; 3′ BGH-rev
Terms and licenses: Academic/Nonprofit Terms; Industry Terms: Not Available to Industry
Depositor comments: Target binding site: TCACCGGGATCGGGCCTC It is strongly recommended that users perform a diagnostic digest to verify this plasmid prior to use. For example, a double digest of the plasmid with BamHI and KpnI should result in two bands at 2.3kb and 5.8kb.
How to cite: TAL3092 was a gift from Keith Joung (Addgene plasmid # 41266 ; http://n2t.net/addgene:41266 ; RRID:Addgene_41266)
