[The description below was written by a language model from this plasmid's Addgene catalogue record.]
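Description:
TAL3092 is a TALEN expression plasmid built on the JDS71 backbone, a vector of about 6.4 kb classed as mammalian expression with a T7 element. It carries ampicillin resistance for selection in E. coli and is maintained at high copy. The record gives no feature table, so the origin of replication and other backbone details are not specified beyond these catalogue fields. The use of a BGH reverse sequencing primer suggests a BGH polyadenylation region downstream of the coding sequence.

The insert, about 1.6 kb, is an engineered TAL effector repeat array named ZebrafishCommunity-gopc-Left, designed to recognise a defined 18-nucleotide site in the zebrafish (D. rerio) gopc gene. Although the entry lists gopc as the associated gene, the insert is a DNA-binding array directed against that locus rather than the gopc coding sequence itself. The array was cloned by restriction enzyme methods that destroyed both junction sites, placing it in frame with elements supplied by the backbone: an N-terminal 3X FLAG tag for detection and a C-terminal wild-type FokI nuclease domain. Expression is driven by the CMV promoter in mammalian cells, while the T7 designation implies a T7 promoter that allows in vitro transcription of mRNA, the usual route for delivery into zebrafish embryos.

Because FokI cleaves only as a dimer, this "Left" monomer is meant to be used together with a matching right-hand TALEN that binds the opposite strand across a spacer. The pair then generates a double-strand break whose error-prone repair can disrupt gopc. This fits the associated work on targeted gene disruption in somatic zebrafish cells using engineered TALENs.
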