>Addgene plasmid #41266 | TAL3092 | depositor partial sequence | sequence record 54905 | TAL3092 sequence 2430 bps
TCTAGAGCTAGCACCATGGACTACAAAGACCATGACGGTGATTATAAAGATCATGACATCGATTACAAGG
ATGACGATGACAAGATGGCCCCCAAGAAGAAGAGGAAGGTGGGCATTCACCGCGGGGTACCTATGGTGGA
CTTGAGGACACTCGGTTATTCGCAACAGCAACAGGAGAAAATCAAGCCTAAGGTCAGGAGCACCGTCGCG
CAACACCACGAGGCGCTTGTGGGGCATGGCTTCACTCATGCGCATATTGTCGCGCTTTCACAGCACCCTG
CGGCGCTTGGGACGGTGGCTGTCAAATACCAAGATATGATTGCGGCCCTGCCCGAAGCCACGCACGAGGC
AATTGTAGGGGTCGGTAAACAGTGGTCGGGAGCGCGAGCACTTGAGGCGCTGCTGACTGTGGCGGGTGAG
CTTAGGGGGCCTCCGCTCCAGCTCGACACCGGGCAGCTGCTGAAGATCGCGAAGAGAGGGGGAGTAACAG
CGGTAGAGGCAGTGCACGCCTGGCGCAATGCGCTCACCGGGGCCCCCTTGAACCTGACCCCAGACCAGGT
AGTCGCAATCGCGTCACATGACGGGGGAAAGCAAGCCCTGGAAACCGTGCAAAGGTTGTTGCCGGTCCTT
TGTCAAGACCACGGCCTTACACCGGAGCAAGTCGTGGCCATTGCAAGCAACATCGGTGGCAAACAGGCTC
TTGAGACGGTTCAGAGACTTCTCCCAGTTCTCTGTCAAGCCCACGGGCTGACTCCCGATCAAGTTGTAGC
GATTGCGTCGCATGACGGAGGGAAACAAGCATTGGAGACTGTCCAACGGCTCCTTCCCGTGTTGTGTCAA
GCCCACGGTTTGACGCCTGCACAAGTGGTCGCCATCGCCAGCCATGATGGCGGTAAGCAGGCGCTGGAAA
CAGTACAGCGCCTGCTGCCTGTACTGTGCCAGGATCATGGACTGACCCCAGACCAGGTAGTCGCAATCGC
GAACAATAATGGGGGAAAGCAAGCCCTGGAAACCGTGCAAAGGTTGTTGCCGGTCCTTTGTCAAGACCAC
GGCCTTACACCGGAGCAAGTCGTGGCCATTGCAAATAATAACGGTGGCAAACAGGCTCTTGAGACGGTTC
AGAGACTTCTCCCAGTTCTCTGTCAAGCCCACGGGCTGACTCCCGATCAAGTTGTAGCGATTGCGAATAA
CAATGGAGGGAAACAAGCATTGGAGACTGTCCAACGGCTCCTTCCCGTGTTGTGTCAAGCCCACGGTTTG
ACGCCTGCACAAGTGGTCGCCATCGCCTCCAATATTGGCGGTAAGCAGGCGCTGGAAACAGTACAGCGCC
TGCTGCCTGTACTGTGCCAGGATCATGGACTGACCCCAGACCAGGTAGTCGCAATCGCGTCAAACGGAGG
GGGAAAGCAAGCCCTGGAAACCGTGCAAAGGTTGTTGCCGGTCCTTTGTCAAGACCACGGCCTTACACCG
GAGCAAGTCGTGGCCATTGCATCCCACGACGGTGGCAAACAGGCTCTTGAGACGGTTCAGAGACTTCTCC
CAGTTCTCTGTCAAGCCCACGGGCTGACTCCCGATCAAGTTGTAGCGATTGCGAATAACAATGGAGGGAA
ACAAGCATTGGAGACTGTCCAACGGCTCCTTCCCGTGTTGTGTCAAGCCCACGGTTTGACGCCTGCACAA
GTGGTCGCCATCGCCAACAACAACGGCGGTAAGCAGGCGCTGGAAACAGTACAGCGCCTGCTGCCTGTAC
TGTGCCAGGATCATGGACTGACCCCAGACCAGGTAGTCGCAATCGCGAACAATAATGGGGGAAAGCAAGC
CCTGGAAACCGTGCAAAGGTTGTTGCCGGTCCTTTGTCAAGACCACGGCCTTACACCGGAGCAAGTCGTG
GCCATTGCATCCCACGACGGTGGCAAACAGGCTCTTGAGACGGTTCAGAGACTTCTCCCAGTTCTCTGTC
AAGCCCACGGGCTGACTCCCGATCAAGTTGTAGCGATTGCGTCGCATGACGGAGGGAAACAAGCATTGGA
GACTGTCCAACGGCTCCTTCCCGTGTTGTGTCAAGCCCACGGTTTGACGCCTGCACAAGTGGTCGCCATC
GCCTCGAATGGCGGCGGTAAGCAGGCGCTGGAAACAGTACAGCGCCTGCTGCCTGTACTGTGCCAGGATC
ATGGACTGACACCCGAACAGGTGGTCGCCATTGCTTCCCACGACGGAGGACGGCCAGCCTTGGAGTCCAT
CGTAGCCCAATTGTCCAGGCCCGATCCCGCGTTGGCTGCGTTAACGAATGACCATCTGGTGGCGTTGGCA
TGTCTTGGTGGACGACCCGCGCTCGATGCAGTCAAAAAGGGTCTGCCTCATGCTCCCGCATTGATCAAAA
GAACCAACCGGCGGATTCCCGAGAGAACTTCCCATCGAGTCGCGGGATCC
