>Addgene plasmid #41266 | TAL3092 | addgene partial sequence | sequence record 56497 | JDS-TALEN-F 5'-TAGGGGTCGGTAAACAGTGG-3'
GCGCTGCTGACTGTGGCGGGTGAGCTTAGGGGGCCTCCGCTCCAGCTCGACACCGGGCAGCTGCTGAAGA
TCGCGAAGAGAGGGGGAGTAACAGCGGTAGAGGCAGTGCACGCCTGGCGCAATGCGCTCACCGGGGCCCC
CTTGAACCTGACCCCAGACCAGGTAGTCGCAATCGCGTCACATGACGGGGGAAAGCAAGCCCTGGAAACC
GTGCAAAGGTTGTTGCCGGTCCTTTGTCAAGACCACGGCCTTACACCGGAGCAAGTCGTGGCCATTGCAA
GCAACATCGGTGGCAAACAGGCTCTTGAGACGGTTCAGAGACTTCTCCCAGTTCTCTGTCAAGCCCACGG
GCTGACTCCCGATCAAGTTGTAGCGATTGCGTCGCATGACGGAGGGAAACAAGCATTGGAGACTGTCCAA
CGGCTCCTTCCCGTGTTGTGTCAAGCCCACGGTTTGACGCCTGCACAAGTGGTCGCCATCGCCAGCCATG
ATGGCGGTAAGCAGGCGCTGGAAACAGTACAGCGCCTGCTGCCTGTACTGTGCCAGGATCATGGACTGAC
CCCAGACCAGGTAGTCGCAATCGCGAACAATAATGGGGGAAAGCAAGCCCTGGAAACCGTGCAAAGGTTG
TTGCCGGTCCTTTGTCAAGACCACGGCCTTACACCGGAGCAAGTCGTGGCCATTGCAAATAATAACGGTG
GCAAACAGGCTCTTGAGACGGTTCAGAGACTTCTCCCAGTTCTCTGTCAAGCCCACGGGCTGACTCCCGA
TCAAGTTGTAGCGATTGCGAATAACAATGGAGGGAAACAAGCATTGGAGACTGTCCAACGGCTCCTTCCC
GTGTTGTGTCAAGCCCACGGTTTGACGCCTGCACAAGTGGTCGCCATCGCCTCCAATAT
